Addgene plasmid #233656: IK350
Depositing lab: Wilson Wong. Publication: Multiplexing light-inducible recombinases to control cell fate, Boolean logic, and cell patterning in mammalian cells. Tous C, Kinstlinger IS, Rice MEL, Deng J, Wong WW. Sci Adv. 2025 May 9;11(19):eadt1971. doi: 10.1126/sciadv.adt1971. Epub 2025 May 9. PubMed 40344052.
Backbone
  Vector backbone: Unknown
  Vector type: Mammalian Expression
Growth in bacteria
  Bacterial resistance: Ampicillin, 100 μg/mL
  Growth temperature: 37°C
  Growth strain: DH5alpha
  Copy number: High Copy
Gene/Insert
  Gene/Insert name: Flp-N396-FHY1
  Species: H. sapiens (human)
  Mutation: None
  Cloning method: Gibson Cloning
Terms and licenses: Academic/Nonprofit Terms; Industry Terms: Not Available to Industry
How to cite: IK350 was a gift from Wilson Wong (Addgene plasmid # 233656 ; http://n2t.net/addgene:233656 ; RRID:Addgene_233656)
