[The description below was written by a language model from this plasmid's Addgene catalogue record and pLannotate feature annotations shown in this document.]
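Description:
IK350 is a mammalian expression plasmid of about 9 kb that encodes one half of a split, light-inducible Flp recombinase. The catalogue lists the backbone as unknown. The annotated features show a standard high-copy bacterial framework: a ColE1/pUC-type origin, a β-lactamase gene for ampicillin selection, an f1 origin, and remnants of a lac promoter/operator and lacZα cloning region. Short stretches matching the phage lambda portal gene flank the mammalian cassettes and look like stuffer or spacer sequence, although the record does not explain their role.

The payload, Flp-N396-FHY1, is annotated as a partial FLPo coding sequence, a codon-optimised, nuclear-targeted, thermostable Flp that recombines FRT sites. The name suggests an N-terminal fragment ending near residue 396. It is followed by FHY1, an Arabidopsis thaliana protein, even though the catalogue gives the insert species as human. FHY1 is known to bind phytochrome A in a red-light-dependent manner, so this fusion presumably pairs with a complementary Flp fragment carried on a separate construct to reconstitute recombinase activity under illumination; that partner is not named in the record. The fusion sits downstream of a TRE3G promoter and is terminated by a bGH polyadenylation signal, so expression should also require a Tet-On 3G type transactivator and doxycycline. A separate SV40 promoter drives a hygromycin resistance gene, followed by a WPRE fragment and an SV40 poly(A) signal, which allows selection of mammalian cells. The associated publication concerns multiplexed light-inducible recombinases for controlling cell fate, Boolean logic and cell patterning in mammalian cells.
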