Features (pLannotate 1.2.2; 21 found; start..end, strand, type, name):
    882..988     +  misc_feature   WPRE (fragment): woodchuck hepatitis virus posttranscriptional regulatory element
    997..1118    +  polyA_signal   SV40 poly(A) signal: SV40 polyadenylation signal
   1136..1228    +  ncRNA          G-CSF SLDE: Accession: RF00183 - G-CSF factor stem-loop destabilising element (SLDE)
   1925..2392    +  CDS            B (fragment): PORTL_LAMBD - Experimental evidence at protein level: Swiss-Prot protein existence level 1. Forms the portal vertex of the capsid (PubMed:6228056, PubMed:6232391). This portal plays critical roles in head assembly, genome packaging, neck/tail attachment, and genome ejection (Probable). The portal protein multimerizes as a single ring-shaped homododecamer arranged around a central channel (PubMed:6232391). Binds to the terminase subunits to form the packaging machine (PubMed:7799432). From Escherichia phage lambda (Bacteriophage lambda).
   2430..2446    -  protein_bind   lac operator: The lac repressor binds to the lac operator to inhibit transcription in E. coli. This inhibition can be relieved by adding lactose or isopropyl-β-D-thiogalactopyranoside (IPTG). lac repressor encoded by lacI
   2454..2484    -  promoter       lac promoter: promoter for the E. coli lac operon
   2499..2520    -  protein_bind   CAP binding site: CAP binding activates transcription in the presence of cAMP. E. coli catabolite activator protein
   2533..2625    -  CDS            lacI (fragment): lac repressor; lacI; The lac repressor binds to the lac operator to inhibit transcription in E. coli. This inhibition can be relieved by adding lactose or isopropyl-β-D-thiogalactopyranoside (IPTG).
   2808..3396    -  rep_origin     ori: high-copy-number ColE1/pMB1/pBR322/pUC origin of replication
   3567..4427    -  CDS            AmpR: β-lactamase; bla; confers resistance to ampicillin, carbenicillin, and related antibiotics
   4428..4532    -  promoter       AmpR promoter: bla
   4585..5013    -  rep_origin     f1 ori (sequence partly withheld): f1 bacteriophage origin of replication; arrow indicates direction of (+) strand synthesis
   5018..5173    -  CDS            lacZα (fragment): LacZα fragment of β-galactosidase; lacZ fragment
   5175..5294    +  CDS            B (fragment): PORTL_LAMBD - Experimental evidence at protein level: Swiss-Prot protein existence level 1. Forms the portal vertex of the capsid (PubMed:6228056, PubMed:6232391). This portal plays critical roles in head assembly, genome packaging, neck/tail attachment, and genome ejection (Probable). The portal protein multimerizes as a single ring-shaped homododecamer arranged around a central channel (PubMed:6232391). Binds to the terminase subunits to form the packaging machine (PubMed:7799432). From Escherichia phage lambda (Bacteriophage lambda).
   5818..6196    +  promoter       TRE3G promoter: 3rd-generation Tet-responsive promoter that can be activated by binding of Tet-On® 3G
   6218..7405    +  CDS            FLPo (fragment): nuclear-targeted site-specific recombinase FLPo is a mouse codon-optimized fusion between the SV40 nuclear localization signal and a thermostable version of the Saccharomyces cerevisiae site-specific recombinase FLP. Recombination occurs at FRT sequences.
   7448..8050    +  CDS            FHY1: FHY1_ARATH - Also known as PAT3 From Arabidopsis thaliana (Mouse-ear cress).
   8081..8305    +  polyA_signal   bGH poly(A) signal: bovine growth hormone polyadenylation signal
   8309..8330    +  promoter       SV40 promoter (fragment): SV40 enhancer and early promoter
   8448..8777    +  promoter       SV40 promoter: SV40 enhancer and early promoter
   8826..875     +  CDS            HygR (across the origin): aminoglycoside phosphotransferase from E. coli; aph(4)-Ia; confers resistance to hygromycin
>Addgene plasmid #233656 | IK350 | addgene full sequence | sequence record 464618 | Addgene NGS Result
ATAGCTGCGCCGATGGTTTCTACAAAGATCGTTATGTTTATCGGCACTTTGCATCGGCCGCGCTCCCGAT
TCCGGAAGTGCTTGACATTGGGGAATTCAGCGAGAGCCTGACCTATTGCATCTCCCGCCGTGCACAGGGT
GTCACGTTGCAAGACCTGCCTGAAACCGAACTGCCCGCTGTTCTGCAGCCGGTCGCGGAGGCCATGGATG
CGATCGCTGCGGCCGATCTTAGCCAGACGAGCGGGTTCGGCCCATTCGGACCGCAAGGAATCGGTCAATA
CACTACATGGCGTGATTTCATATGCGCGATTGCTGATCCCCATGTGTATCACTGGCAAACTGTGATGGAC
GACACCGTCAGTGCGTCCGTCGCGCAGGCTCTCGATGAGCTGATGCTTTGGGCCGAGGACTGCCCCGAAG
TCCGGCACCTCGTGCACGCGGATTTCGGCTCCAACAATGTCCTGACGGACAATGGCCGCATAACAGCGGT
CATTGACTGGAGCGAGGCGATGTTCGGGGATTCCCAATACGAGGTCGCCAACATCTTCTTCTGGAGGCCG
TGGTTGGCTTGTATGGAGCAGCAGACGCGCTACTTCGAGCGGAGGCATCCGGAGCTTGCAGGATCGCCGC
GGCTCCGGGCGTATATGCTCCGCATTGGTCTTGACCAACTCTATCAGAGCTTGGTTGACGGCAATTTCGA
TGATGCAGCTTGGGCGCAGGGTCGATGCGACGCAATCGTCCGATCCGGAGCCGGGACTGTCGGGCGTACA
CAAATCGCCCGCAGAAGCGCGGCCGTCTGGACCGATGGCTGTGTAGAAGTACTCGCCGATAGTGGAAACC
GACGCCCCAGCACTCGTCCGAGGGCAAAGGAATAGGTCGACAATCAACCTCTGGATTACAAAATTTGTGA
AAGATTGACTGGTATTCTTAACTATGTTGCTCCTTTTACGCTATGTGGATACGCTGCTTTAATGCCTTTG
TATCATGCGTTAACTAAACTTGTTTATTGCAGCTTATAATGGTTACAAATAAAGCAATAGCATCACAAAT
TTCACAAATAAAGCATTTTTTTCACTGCATTCTAGTTGTGGTTTGTCCAAACTCATCAATGTATCTTATC
ATGTCTGGAATTGACTCAAATGATGTCAATTAGTCTATCAGAAGCTCATCTGGTCTCCCTTCCGGGGGAC
AAGACATCCCTGTTTAATATTTAAACAGCAGTGTTCCCAAACTGGGTTCTTATATCCCTTGCTCTGGTCA
ACCAGGTTGCAGGGTTTCCTGTCCTCACAGGAACGAAGTCCCTAAAGAAACAGTGGCAGCCAGGTTTAGC
CCCGGAATTGACTGGATTCCTTTTTTAGGGCCCATTGGTATGGCTTTTTCCCCGTATCCCCCCAGGTGTC
TGCAGGCTCAAAGAGCAGCGAGAAGCGTTCAGAGGAAAGCGATCCCGTGCCACCTTCCCCGTGCCCGGGC
TGTCCCCGCACGCTGCCGGCTCGGGGATGCGGGGGGAGCGCCGGACCGGAGCGGAGCCCCGGGCGGCTCG
CTGCTGCCCCCTAGCGGGGGAGGGACGTAATTACATCCCTGGGGGCTTTGGGGGGGGGCTGTCCCTGATA
TCTATAACAAGAAAATATATATATAATAAGTTATCACGTAAGTAGAACATGAAATAACAATATAATTATC
GTATGAGTTAAATCTTAAAAGTCACGTAAAAGATAATCATGCGTCATTTTGACTCACGCGGTCGTTATAG
TTCAAAATCAGTGACACTTACCGCATTGACAAGCACGCCTCACGGGAGCTCCAAGCGGCGACTGAGATGT
CCTAAATGCACAGCGACGGATTCGCGCTATTTAGAAAGAGAGAGCAATATTTCAAGAATGCATGCGTCAA
TTTTACGCAGACTATCTTTCTAGGGTTAATCTAGCTGCATCAGGATCATATCGTCGGGTCTTTTTTCCGG
CTCAGTCATCGCCCAAGCTGGCGCTATCTGGGCATCGGGGAGGAAGAAGCCCGTGCCTTTTCCCGCGAGG
TTGAAGCGGCATGGAAAGAGTTTGCCGAGGATGACTGCTGCTGCATTGACGTTGAGCGAAAACGCACGTT
TACCATGATGATTCGGGAAGGTGTGGCCATGCACGCCTTTAACGGTGAACTGTTCGTTCAGGCCACCTGG
GATACCAGTTCGTCGCGGCTTTTCCGGACACAGTTCCGGATGGTCAGCCCGAAGCGCATCAGCAACCCGA
ACAATACCGGCGACAGCCGGAACTGCCGTGCCGGTGTGCAGATTAATGACAGCGGTGCGGCGCTGGGATA
TTACGTCAGCGAGGACGGGTATCCTGGCTGGATGCCGCAGAAATGGACATGGATACCCCGTGAGTTACCC
GGCGGGCGCGCTTGGCGTAATCATGGTCATAGCTGTTTCCTGTGTGAAATTGTTATCCGCTCACAATTCC
ACACAACATACGAGCCGGAAGCATAAAGTGTAAAGCCTGGGGTGCCTAATGAGTGAGCTAACTCACATTA
ATTGCGTTGCGCTCACTGCCCGCTTTCCAGTCGGGAAACCTGTCGTGCCAGCTGCATTAATGAATCGGCC
AACGCGCGGGGAGAGGCGGTTTGCGTATTGGGCGCTCTTCCGCTTCCTCGCTCACTGACTCGCTGCGCTC
GGTCGTTCGGCTGCGGCGAGCGGTATCAGCTCACTCAAAGGCGGTAATACGGTTATCCACAGAATCAGGG
GATAACGCAGGAAAGAACATGTGAGCAAAAGGCCAGCAAAAGGCCAGGAACCGTAAAAAGGCCGCGTTGC
TGGCGTTTTTCCATAGGCTCCGCCCCCCTGACGAGCATCACAAAAATCGACGCTCAAGTCAGAGGTGGCG
AAACCCGACAGGACTATAAAGATACCAGGCGTTTCCCCCTGGAAGCTCCCTCGTGCGCTCTCCTGTTCCG
ACCCTGCCGCTTACCGGATACCTGTCCGCCTTTCTCCCTTCGGGAAGCGTGGCGCTTTCTCATAGCTCAC
GCTGTAGGTATCTCAGTTCGGTGTAGGTCGTTCGCTCCAAGCTGGGCTGTGTGCACGAACCCCCCGTTCA
GCCCGACCGCTGCGCCTTATCCGGTAACTATCGTCTTGAGTCCAACCCGGTAAGACACGACTTATCGCCA
CTGGCAGCAGCCACTGGTAACAGGATTAGCAGAGCGAGGTATGTAGGCGGTGCTACAGAGTTCTTGAAGT
GGTGGCCTAACTACGGCTACACTAGAAGAACAGTATTTGGTATCTGCGCTCTGCTGAAGCCAGTTACCTT
CGGAAAAAGAGTTGGTAGCTCTTGATCCGGCAAACAAACCACCGCTGGTAGCGGTGGTTTTTTTGTTTGC
AAGCAGCAGATTACGCGCAGAAAAAAAGGATCTCAAGAAGATCCTTTGATCTTTTCTACGGGGTCTGACG
CTCAGTGGAACGAAAACTCACGTTAAGGGATTTTGGTCATGAGATTATCAAAAAGGATCTTCACCTAGAT
CCTTTTAAATTAAAAATGAAGTTTTAAATCAATCTAAAGTATATATGAGTAAACTTGGTCTGACAGTTAC
CAATGCTTAATCAGTGAGGCACCTATCTCAGCGATCTGTCTATTTCGTTCATCCATAGTTGCCTGACTCC
CCGTCGTGTAGATAACTACGATACGGGAGGGCTTACCATCTGGCCCCAGTGCTGCAATGATACCGCGAGA
CCCACGCTCACCGGCTCCAGATTTATCAGCAATAAACCAGCCAGCCGGAAGGGCCGAGCGCAGAAGTGGT
CCTGCAACTTTATCCGCCTCCATCCAGTCTATTAATTGTTGCCGGGAAGCTAGAGTAAGTAGTTCGCCAG
TTAATAGTTTGCGCAACGTTGTTGCCATTGCTACAGGCATCGTGGTGTCACGCTCGTCGTTTGGTATGGC
TTCATTCAGCTCCGGTTCCCAACGATCAAGGCGAGTTACATGATCCCCCATGTTGTGCAAAAAAGCGGTT
AGCTCCTTCGGTCCTCCGATCGTTGTCAGAAGTAAGTTGGCCGCAGTGTTATCACTCATGGTTATGGCAG
CACTGCATAATTCTCTTACTGTCATGCCATCCGTAAGATGCTTTTCTGTGACTGGTGAGTACTCAACCAA
GTCATTCTGAGAATAGTGTATGCGGCGACCGAGTTGCTCTTGCCCGGCGTCAATACGGGATAATACCGCG
CCACATAGCAGAACTTTAAAAGTGCTCATCATTGGAAAACGTTCTTCGGGGCGAAAACTCTCAAGGATCT
TACCGCTGTTGAGATCCAGTTCGATGTAACCCACTCGTGCACCCAACTGATCTTCAGCATCTTTTACTTT
CACCAGCGTTTCTGGGTGAGCAAAAACAGGAAGGCAAAATGCCGCAAAAAAGGGAATAAGGGCGACACGG
AAATGTTGAATACTCATACTCTTCCTTTTTCAATATTATTGAAGCATTTATCAGGGTTATTGTCTCATGA
GCGGATACATATTTGAATGTATTTAGAAAAATAAACAAATAGGGGTTCCGCGCACATTTCCCCGAAAAGT
GCCACCTAAATTGTAAGCGTTAATATTTTGTTAAAATTCGCGTTAAATTTTTGTTAAATCAGCTCATTTT
TTAACCAATAGGCCGAAATCGGCAAAATCCCTTATAAATCAAAAGAATAGACCGAGATAGGGT
[37 nt withheld, positions 4684-4720]
AAAGAACGTGGACTCCAACGTCAAAGG
[49 nt withheld, positions 4748-4796]
T
[91 nt withheld, positions 4798-4888]
G
[124 nt withheld, positions 4890-5013]
CCCATTCGCCATTCAGGCTGCGCAACTGTTGGGAAGGGCGATCGGTGCGGGCCTCTTCGCTATTACGCCA
GCTGGCGAAAGGGGGATGTGCTGCAAGGCGATTAAGTTGGGTAACGCCAGGGTTTTCCCAGTCACGACGT
TGTAAAACGACGGCCAGTGAGCGCGCCTCGTTCATTCACGTTTTTGAACCCGTGGAGGACGGGCAGACTC
GCGGTGCAAATGTGTTTTACAGCGTGATGGAGCAGATGAAGATGCTCGACACGCTGCAGAACACGCAGCT
AGATTAACCCTAGAAAGATAATCATATTGTGACGTACGTTAAAGATAATCATGTGTAAAATTGACGCATG
TGTTTTATCGGTCTGTATATCGAGGTTTATTTATTAATTTGAATAGATATTAAGTTTTATTATATTTACA
CTTACATACTAATAATAAATTCAACAAACAATTTATTTATGTTTATTTATTTATTAAAAAAAACAAAAAC
TCAAAATTTCTTCTATAAAGTAACAAAACTTTTATGAGGGACAGCCCCCCCCCAAAGCCCCCAGGGATGT
AATTACGTCCCTCCCCCGCTAGGGGGCAGCAGCGAGCCGCCCGGGGCTCCGCTCCGGTCCGGCGCTCCCC
CCGCATCCCCGAGCCGGCAGCGTGCGGGGACAGCCCGGGCACGGGGAAGGTGGCACGGGATCGCTTTCCT
CTGAACGCTTCTCGCTGCTCTTTGAGCCTGCAGACACCTGGGGGGATACGGGGAAAAGGCCTCCACGGCC
ACTAGTGAGGCCCTTTCGTCTTCAAGAATTCCTCGAGTTTACTCCCTATCAGTGATAGAGAACGTATGAA
GAGTTTACTCCCTATCAGTGATAGAGAACGTATGCAGACTTTACTCCCTATCAGTGATAGAGAACGTATA
AGGAGTTTACTCCCTATCAGTGATAGAGAACGTATGACCAGTTTACTCCCTATCAGTGATAGAGAACGTA
TCTACAGTTTACTCCCTATCAGTGATAGAGAACGTATATCCAGTTTACTCCCTATCAGTGATAGAGAACG
TATAAGCTTTAGGCGTGTACGGTGGGCGCCTATAAAAGCAGAGCTCGTTTAGTGAACCGTCAGATCGCCT
GGAGCAATTCCACAACACTTTTGTCTTATACCAACTTTCCGTACCACTTCCTACCCTCGTAAAGTCGACA
CGCGTGCCGCCACCATGAGCCAGTTCGACATCCTGTGCAAGACCCCCCCCAAGGTGCTGGTGCGGCAGTT
CGTGGAGAGATTCGAGAGGCCCAGCGGCGAGAAGATCGCCAGCTGTGCCGCCGAGCTGACCTACCTGTGC
TGGATGATCACCCACAACGGCACCGCCATCAAGAGGGCCACCTTCATGAGCTACAACACCATCATCAGCA
ACAGCCTGAGCTTCGACATCGTGAACAAGAGCCTGCAGTTCAAGTACAAGACCCAGAAGGCCACCATCCT
GGAGGCCAGCCTGAAGAAGCTGATCCCCGCCTGGGAGTTCACCATCATCCCTTACAACGGCCAGAAGCAC
CAGAGCGACATCACCGACATCGTGTCCAGCCTGCAGCTGCAGTTCGAGAGCAGCGAGGAGGCCGACAAGG
GCAACAGCCACAGCAAGAAGATGCTGAAGGCCCTGCTGTCCGAGGGCGAGAGCATCTGGGAGATCACCGA
GAAGATCCTGAACAGCTTCGAGTACACCAGCAGGTTCACCAAGACCAAGACCCTGTACCAGTTCCTGTTC
CTGGCCACATTCATCAACTGCGGCAGGTTCAGCGACATCAAGAACGTGGACCCCAAGAGCTTCAAGCTGG
TGCAGAACAAGTACCTGGGCGTGATCATTCAGTGCCTGGTGACCGAGACCAAGACAAGCGTGTCCAGGCA
CATCTACTTTTTCAGCGCCAGAGGCAGGATCGACCCCCTGGTGTACCTGGACGAGTTCCTGAGGAACAGC
GAGCCCGTGCTGAAGAGAGTGAACAGGACCGGCAACAGCAGCAGCAACAAGCAGGAGTACCAGCTGCTGA
AGGACAACCTGGTGCGCAGCTACAACAAGGCCCTGAAGAAGAACGCCCCCTACCCCATCTTCGCTATCAA
GAACGGCCCTAAGAGCCACATCGGCAGGCACCTGATGACCAGCTTTCTGAGCATGAAGGGCCTGACCGAG
CTGACAAACGTGGTGGGCAACTGGAGCGACAAGAGGGCCTCCGCCGTGGCCAGGACCACCTACACCCACC
AGATCACCGCCATCCCCGACCACTACTTCGCCCTGGTGTCCAGGTACTACGCCTACGACCCCATCAGCAA
GGAGATGATCGCCCTGAAGGACGAGACCAACCCCATCGAGGAGTGGCAGCACATCGAGCAGCTGAAGGGC
AGCGCCGAGGGCTCCGGAGGGTCTGGCTCCGGATCAAGTGGTGGCAGCGGTACCCCCGAGGTGGAGGTCG
ACAACAACAACGAGAAGCCCAGCGAGATCAACAGCTTCCACCACATGATTATCAGCAGCAGCAAGAACGT
GCTGAAGATGGAGGAGGTGGAGGTGTCCAAGAAGAGGAAGTTCCAGACCGACCAGAGCGACGAGCTGAGC
TTATTACCTTTATCCAAACACACATGCTTTGCCAACGTGGCTTGTAGCGAGAACACCAACGGCAACAGCG
AGATCGATACCGAGTACAGCATGTCCAGCTACGTGAACTCCACCACCTCCATGGAGTGCAACAACGACAT
CGAGATGAAGGAAGAATCCAGCGGCAGCTGCGGAGAGGACAAGATGATCAGCTTCGAGTCCCATTTAGAC
TATATCTACGGCACCCAGAATCTGGAGGACTTCTCCGAGAAGGTGATCGAGAACATTCTGTACCTCGACG
AGCAAGAAGAGGAGGAGGAGGACGCCAAGGGCTGTAGCAGCAACGCTGCCAAGTTCGTGCTGTCCTCTGG
TCGTTGGACCGTGAACCAAGATGATAGCACTTTACACGAAACCAAGAAGCCCACCATCGACCAAGAATTC
GAGCAGTACTTTAGCACTTTAATGCTGCCCAAGAAAAAGCGGAAGGTGTGAGAATTCCTGTGCCTTCTAG
TTGCCAGCCATCTGTTGTTTGCCCCTCCCCCGTGCCTTCCTTGACCCTGGAAGGTGCCACTCCCACTGTC
CTTTCCTAATAAAATGAGGAAATTGCATCGCATTGTCTGAGTAGGTGTCATTCTATTCTGGGGGGTGGGG
TGGGGCAGGACAGCAAGGGGGAGGATTGGGAAGACAATAGCAGGCATGCTGGGGATGCGGTGGGCTCTAT
GGCTTCTGAGGCGGAAAGAACCAGCTGGGGCTCTAGGGGGTATCCCCACGCGCCCTGTAGCGTGTACCGC
TGGGAGTTCGTAGACGGAAACAAACGCAGAATCCAAGCGCGGCCGCAATTTAACGCGAATTAATTCTGTG
GAATGTGTGTCAGTTAGGGTGTGGAAAGTCCCCAGGCTCCCCAGCAGGCAGAAGTATGCAAAGCATGCAT
CTCAATTAGTCAGCAACCAGGTGTGGAAAGTCCCCAGGCTCCCCAGCAGGCAGAAGTATGCAAAGCATGC
ATCTCAATTAGTCAGCAACCATAGTCCCGCCCCTAACTCCGCCCATCCCGCCCCTAACTCCGCCCAGTTC
CGCCCATTCTCCGCCCCATGGCTGACTAATTTTTTTTATTTATGCAGAGGCCGAGGCCGCCTCTGCCTCT
GAGCTATTCCAGAAGTAGTGAGGAGGCTTTTTTGGAGGCCTAGGCTTTTGCAAAAAGCTCCCGGGAGCTT
GTATATCCATTTTCGGATCTGATCAGCACGTGATGAAAAAGCCTGAACTCACCGCGACGTCTGTCGAGAA
GTTTCTGATCGAAAAGTTCGACAGCGTCTCCGACCTGATGCAGCTCTCGGAGGGCGAAGAATCTCGTGCT
TTCAGCTTCGATGTAGGAGGGCGTGGATATGTCCTGCGGGTAA
